>Addgene plasmid #161179 | pDONR221-SLC23A1_STOP | addgene full sequence | sequence record 386450 | Addgene NGS Result
CAAATAATGATTTTATTTTGACTGATAGTGACCTGTTCGTTGCAACACATTGATGAGCAATGCTTTTTTA
TAATGCCAACTTTGTACAAAAAAGCAGGCTCCACCATGAGGGCACAGGAGGACCTGGAGGGAAGGACCCA
GCACGAGACCACACGCGATCCAAGCACACCACTGCCCACCGAGCCCAAGTTCGACATGCTGTACAAGATC
GAGGATGTGCCCCCTTGGTATCTGTGCATCCTGCTGGGCTTCCAGCACTACCTGACATGTTTTTCTGGCA
CCATCGCAGTGCCCTTTCTGCTGGCAGAGGCCCTGTGCGTGGGACACGACCAGCACATGGTGAGCCAGCT
GATCGGCACAATCTTCACCTGCGTGGGCATCACCACACTGATCCAGACCACAGTGGGCATCCGGCTGCCC
CTGTTTCAGGCCTCCGCCTTCGCCTTTCTGGTGCCTGCCAAGGCCATCCTGGCCCTGGAGAGATGGAAGT
GCCCACCCGAGGAGGAGATCTACGGCAATTGGTCTCTGCCTCTGAACACCAGCCACATCTGGCACCCAAG
GATCAGGGAGGTGCAGGGAGCCATCATGGTGAGCTCCGTGGTGGAGGTGGTCATCGGACTGCTGGGACTG
CCTGGCGCCCTGCTGAATTATATCGGCCCTCTGACCGTGACACCAACCGTGAGCCTGATCGGACTGTCCG
TGTTCCAGGCAGCAGGCGATAGGGCAGGATCCCACTGGGGAATCTCCGCCTGCTCTATCCTGCTGATCAT
CCTGTTCTCTCAGTACCTGCGCAACCTGACATTTCTGCTGCCCGTGTACAGATGGGGCAAGGGACTGACC
CTGCTGAGAATCCAGATCTTCAAGATGTTTCCAATCATGCTGGCCATCATGACCGTGTGGCTGCTGTGCT
ACGTGCTGACACTGACCGACGTGCTGCCAACAGATCCCAAGGCCTATGGATTTCAGGCAAGGACCGACGC
AAGAGGCGATATCATGGCCATCGCCCCATGGATCAGGATCCCTTACCCATGCCAGTGGGGACTGCCAACA
GTGACCGCAGCAGCCGTGCTGGGAATGTTCAGCGCCACCCTGGCAGGCATCATCGAGTCCATCGGCGACT
ACTATGCCTGTGCAAGGCTGGCAGGAGCACCTCCACCACCTGTGCACGCCATCAATCGCGGCATCTTTAC
AGAGGGCATCTGCTGTATCATCGCAGGACTGCTGGGAACAGGAAATGGAAGCACCTCTAGCTCCCCCAAC
ATCGGCGTGCTGGGCATCACCAAAGTGGGATCCAGGAGAGTGGTGCAGTACGGAGCAGCAATCATGCTGG
TGCTGGGAACAATCGGCAAGTTCACCGCCCTGTTTTCTAGCCTGCCCGACCCTATCCTGGGCGGCATGTT
CTGCACACTGTTTGGCATGATCACCGCCGTGGGCCTGTCCAACCTGCAGTTCGTGGATATGAACTCCTCT
CGCAATCTGTTCGTGCTGGGCTTTTCTATGTTCTTTGGCCTGACACTGCCCAACTATCTGGAGAGCAATC
CTGGCGCCATCAACACCGGCATCCTGGAGGTGGACCAGATCCTGATCGTGCTGCTGACCACAGAGATGTT
CGTGGGCGGCTGTCTGGCCTTTATCCTGGATAATACAGTGCCTGGATCTCCAGAGGAGAGGGGACTGATC
CAGTGGAAGGCAGGAGCACACGCAAACTCCGACATGAGCTCCTCTCTGAAGTCTTACGATTTCCCCATCG
GCATGGGCATCGTGAAGAGAATCACCTTTCTGAAGTATATCCCCATCTGCCCCGTGTTCAAGGGCTTTAG
CTCCTCTAGCAAGGACCAGATCGCCATCCCAGAGGATACACCCGAGAATACAGAGACCGCCAGCGTGTGC
ACCAAGGTGTAAGACCCAGCTTTCTTGTACAAAGTTGGCATTATAAGAAAGCATTGCTTATCAATTTGTT
GCAACGAACAGGTCACTATCAGTCAAAATAAAATCATTATTTGCCATCCAGCTGATATCCCCTATAGTGA
GTCGTATTACATGGTCATAGCTGTTTCCTGGCAGCTCTGGCCCGTGTCTCAAAATCTCTGATGTTACATT
GCACAAGATAAAAATATATCATCATGAACAATAAAACTGTCTGCTTACATAAACAGTAATACAAGGGGTG
TTATGAGCCATATTCAACGGGAAACGTCGAGGCCGCGATTAAATTCCAACATGGATGCTGATTTATATGG
GTATAAATGGGCTCGCGATAATGTCGGGCAATCAGGTGCGACAATCTATCGCTTGTATGGGAAGCCCGAT
GCGCCAGAGTTGTTTCTGAAACATGGCAAAGGTAGCGTTGCCAATGATGTTACAGATGAGATGGTCAGAC
TAAACTGGCTGACGGAATTTATGCCTCTTCCGACCATCAAGCATTTTATCCGTACTCCTGATGATGCATG
GTTACTCACCACTGCGATCCCCGGAAAAACAGCATTCCAGGTATTAGAAGAATATCCTGATTCAGGTGAA
AATATTGTTGATGCGCTGGCAGTGTTCCTGCGCCGGTTGCATTCGATTCCTGTTTGTAATTGTCCTTTTA
ACAGCGATCGCGTATTTCGTCTCGCTCAGGCGCAATCACGAATGAATAACGGTTTGGTTGATGCGAGTGA
TTTTGATGACGAGCGTAATGGCTGGCCTGTTGAACAAGTCTGGAAAGAAATGCATAAACTTTTGCCATTC
TCACCGGATTCAGTCGTCACTCATGGTGATTTCTCACTTGATAACCTTATTTTTGACGAGGGGAAATTAA
TAGGTTGTATTGATGTTGGACGAGTCGGAATCGCAGACCGATACCAGGATCTTGCCATCCTATGGAACTG
CCTCGGTGAGTTTTCTCCTTCATTACAGAAACGGCTTTTTCAAAAATATGGTATTGATAATCCTGATATG
AATAAATTGCAGTTTCATTTGATGCTCGATGAGTTTTTCTAATCAGAATTGGTTAATTGGTTGTAACACT
GGCAGAGCATTACGCTGACTTGACGGGACGGCGCAAGCTCATGACCAAAATCCCTTAACGTGAGTTACGC
GTCGTTCCACTGAGCGTCAGACCCCGTAGAAAAGATCAAAGGATCTTCTTGAGATCCTTTTTTTCTGCGC
GTAATCTGCTGCTTGCAAACAAAAAAACCACCGCTACCAGCGGTGGTTTGTTTGCCGGATCAAGAGCTAC
CAACTCTTTTTCCGAAGGTAACTGGCTTCAGCAGAGCGCAGATACCAAATACTGTTCTTCTAGTGTAGCC
GTAGTTAGGCCACCACTTCAAGAACTCTGTAGCACCGCCTACATACCTCGCTCTGCTAATCCTGTTACCA
GTGGCTGCTGCCAGTGGCGATAAGTCGTGTCTTACCGGGTTGGACTCAAGACGATAGTTACCGGATAAGG
CGCAGCGGTCGGGCTGAACGGGGGGTTCGTGCACACAGCCCAGCTTGGAGCGAACGACCTACACCGAACT
GAGATACCTACAGCGTGAGCTATGAGAAAGCGCCACGCTTCCCGAAGGGAGAAAGGCGGACAGGTATCCG
GTAAGCGGCAGGGTCGGAACAGGAGAGCGCACGAGGGAGCTTCCAGGGGGAAACGCCTGGTATCTTTATA
GTCCTGTCGGGTTTCGCCACCTCTGACTTGAGCGTCGATTTTTGTGATGCTCGTCAGGGGGGCGGAGCCT
ATGGAAAAACGCCAGCAACGCGGCCTTTTTACGGTTCCTGGCCTTTTGCTGGCCTTTTGCTCACATGTTC
TTTCCTGCGTTATCCCCTGATTCTGTGGATAACCGTATTACCGCCTTTGAGTGAGCTGATACCGCTCGCC
GCAGCCGAACGACCGAGCGCAGCGAGTCAGTGAGCGAGGAAGCGGAAGAGCGCCCAATACGCAAACCGCC
TCTCCCCGCGCGTTGGCCGATTCATTAATGCAGCTGGCACGACAGGTTTCCCGACTGGAAAGCGGGCAGT
GAGCGCAACGCAATTAATACGCGTACCGCTAGCCAGGAAGAGTTTGTAGAAACGCAAAAAGGCCATCCGT
CAGGATGGCCTTCTGCTTAGTTTGATGCCTGGCAGTTTATGGCGGGCGTCCTGCCCGCCACCCTCCGGGC
CGTTGCTTCACAACGTTCAAATCCGCTCCCGGCGGATTTGTCCTACTCAGGAGAGCGTTCACCGACAAAC
AACAGATAAAACGAAAGGCCCAGTCTTCCGACTGAGCCTTTCGTTTTATTTGATGCCTGGCAGTTCCCTA
CTCTCGCGTTAACGCTAGCATGGATGTTTTCCCAGTCACGACGTTGTAAAACGACGGCCAGTCTTAAGCT
CGGGCCC
Features (pLannotate 1.2.2; 10 found; start..end, strand, type, name):
      1..100     +  protein_bind   attL1: mutant version of attL; recombination site for the Gateway® LR reaction LR Clonase™
    106..1899    +  CDS            SLC23A1: S23A1_HUMAN - Also known as SVCT1, YSPL3. Experimental evidence at protein level: Swiss-Prot protein existence level 1. Sodium/ascorbate cotransporter. Mediates electrogenic uptake of vitamin C, with a stoichiometry of 2 Na(+) for each ascorbate. From Homo sapiens (Human).
   1904..2003    -  protein_bind   attL2: mutant version of attL; recombination site for the Gateway® LR reaction LR Clonase™
   2021..2039    -  promoter       T7 promoter: promoter for bacteriophage T7 RNA polymerase
   2173..2982    +  CDS            KanR: aminoglycoside phosphotransferase; aph(3')-Ia; confers resistance to kanamycin in bacteria or G418 (Geneticin®) in eukaryotes
   3129..3717    +  rep_origin     ori: high-copy-number ColE1/pMB1/pBR322/pUC origin of replication
   3900..3992    +  CDS            lacI (fragment): lac repressor; lacI; The lac repressor binds to the lac operator to inhibit transcription in E. coli. This inhibition can be relieved by adding lactose or isopropyl-β-D-thiogalactopyranoside (IPTG).
   4047..4074    -  terminator     rrnB T2 terminator: transcription terminator T2 from the E. coli rrnB gene
   4206..4249    +  terminator     rrnB T1 terminator: Escherichia coli rrnB; transcription terminator T1 from the E. coli rrnB gene
   4296..4332    -  CDS            lacZα (fragment): LacZα fragment of β-galactosidase; lacZ fragment
