[The description below was written by a language model from this plasmid's Addgene catalogue record and pLannotate feature annotations shown in this document.]
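Description:
pDONR221-SLC23A1_STOP is a Gateway entry clone built in the pDONR221 backbone and carrying a codon-optimized open reading frame for human SLC23A1 (also known as SVCT1 or YSPL3), the sodium/ascorbate cotransporter that mediates electrogenic uptake of vitamin C with two sodium ions per ascorbate. The sequenced plasmid is about 4.3 kb. It is propagated in E. coli from a high-copy ColE1/pUC-type origin and selected with kanamycin through an aminoglycoside phosphotransferase (KanR) gene. Although the catalogue lists the vector type as mammalian expression, the feature table shows no eukaryotic promoter or polyadenylation signal. The plasmid is therefore a shuttle for the ORF rather than an expression vector in its own right.

The roughly 1.8 kb ORF sits between attL1 and attL2 sites, which allow an LR Clonase reaction to move it directionally into any attR-containing destination vector. That vector then supplies the promoter, tags and selection appropriate for the intended host. This version keeps a stop codon at the end of the coding sequence, so it suits expression of the untagged, native-terminus protein or N-terminal fusions. C-terminal fusions would not be read through, and a companion clone without the stop codon exists for that purpose. Other annotated backbone elements are rrnB T1 and T2 terminators upstream of attL1, which shield the insert from read-through transcription, and a T7 promoter just outside attL2 facing back toward the insert. Short lacI and lacZα fragments are also annotated as backbone remnants. M13 forward and reverse primer sites flank the cassette for sequence verification. The clone belongs to a consortium collection of solute carrier transporter ORFs intended for subcloning into custom expression vectors.
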