Addgene plasmid #161179: pDONR221-SLC23A1_STOP
Purpose: Gateway entry clone with codon-optimized ORF sequence for subcloning into custom expression vectors. Contains a STOP codon at the end of the codon-optimized ORF sequence.
Depositing lab: RESOLUTE Consortium & Giulio Superti-Furga. Depositing organization: CeMM Research Center for Molecular Medicine. Publication: The RESOLUTE consortium: unlocking SLC transporters for drug discovery. Superti-Furga G, Lackner D, Wiedmer T, Ingles-Prieto A, Barbosa B, Girardi E, Goldmann U, Gurtl B, Klavins K, Klimek C, Lindinger S, Lineiro-Retes E, Muller AC, Onstein S, Redinger G, Reil D, Sedlyarov V, Wolf G, Crawford M, Everley R, ... Steppan CM. Nat Rev Drug Discov. 2020 Jul;19(7):429-430. doi: 10.1038/d41573-020-00056-6. PubMed 32265506.
Backbone
  Vector backbone: pDONR221
  Backbone manufacturer: ThermoFisher Scientific
  Backbone size w/o insert (bp): 2550
  Vector type: Mammalian Expression
Growth in bacteria
  Bacterial resistance: Kanamycin, 50 μg/mL
  Growth temperature: 37°C
  Growth strain: NEB Stable
  Copy number: High Copy
Gene/Insert
  Gene/Insert name: SLC23A1 (alt name: YSPL3, SVCT1, SLC23A2)
  Species: H. sapiens (human)
  Insert size (bp): 1797
  Entrez Gene: SLC23A1 (a.k.a. SLC23A2, SVCT1, YSPL3)
  Cloning method: Gateway Cloning
  Sequencing primers: 5′ M13-fwd; 3′ M13-rev
Terms and licenses: Academic/Nonprofit Terms; Industry Terms
Depositor comments: This plasmid contains a STOP codon at the end of the codon-optimized ORF. For the version of this plasmid that does not contain a STOP codon, please see Addgene plasmid 132013 For more information on the full Resolute plasmid collection, please see www.addgene.org/depositor-collections/re-solute/. Please provide your feedback on this plasmid to the RESOLUTE consortium by filling out their RESOLUTE repository feedback form: https://forms.office.com/Pages/ResponsePage.aspx?id=0e05yklzmkS7rjFGQL4N7z4feCLQvEJAmVcOCM_u885UN1JJRko0Ukg4TVQwNTZLOUxPQVJWT1NHUCQlQCN0PWcu
How to cite: pDONR221-SLC23A1_STOP was a gift from RESOLUTE Consortium & Giulio Superti-Furga (Addgene plasmid # 161179 ; http://n2t.net/addgene:161179 ; RRID:Addgene_161179)
