>Addgene plasmid #161179 | pDONR221-SLC23A1_STOP | depositor partial sequence | sequence record 312293 | Codon-optimized ORF of SLC23A1
ATGAGGGCACAGGAGGACCTGGAGGGAAGGACCCAGCACGAGACCACACGCGATCCAAGCACACCACTGC
CCACCGAGCCCAAGTTCGACATGCTGTACAAGATCGAGGATGTGCCCCCTTGGTATCTGTGCATCCTGCT
GGGCTTCCAGCACTACCTGACATGTTTTTCTGGCACCATCGCAGTGCCCTTTCTGCTGGCAGAGGCCCTG
TGCGTGGGACACGACCAGCACATGGTGAGCCAGCTGATCGGCACAATCTTCACCTGCGTGGGCATCACCA
CACTGATCCAGACCACAGTGGGCATCCGGCTGCCCCTGTTTCAGGCCTCCGCCTTCGCCTTTCTGGTGCC
TGCCAAGGCCATCCTGGCCCTGGAGAGATGGAAGTGCCCACCCGAGGAGGAGATCTACGGCAATTGGTCT
CTGCCTCTGAACACCAGCCACATCTGGCACCCAAGGATCAGGGAGGTGCAGGGAGCCATCATGGTGAGCT
CCGTGGTGGAGGTGGTCATCGGACTGCTGGGACTGCCTGGCGCCCTGCTGAATTATATCGGCCCTCTGAC
CGTGACACCAACCGTGAGCCTGATCGGACTGTCCGTGTTCCAGGCAGCAGGCGATAGGGCAGGATCCCAC
TGGGGAATCTCCGCCTGCTCTATCCTGCTGATCATCCTGTTCTCTCAGTACCTGCGCAACCTGACATTTC
TGCTGCCCGTGTACAGATGGGGCAAGGGACTGACCCTGCTGAGAATCCAGATCTTCAAGATGTTTCCAAT
CATGCTGGCCATCATGACCGTGTGGCTGCTGTGCTACGTGCTGACACTGACCGACGTGCTGCCAACAGAT
CCCAAGGCCTATGGATTTCAGGCAAGGACCGACGCAAGAGGCGATATCATGGCCATCGCCCCATGGATCA
GGATCCCTTACCCATGCCAGTGGGGACTGCCAACAGTGACCGCAGCAGCCGTGCTGGGAATGTTCAGCGC
CACCCTGGCAGGCATCATCGAGTCCATCGGCGACTACTATGCCTGTGCAAGGCTGGCAGGAGCACCTCCA
CCACCTGTGCACGCCATCAATCGCGGCATCTTTACAGAGGGCATCTGCTGTATCATCGCAGGACTGCTGG
GAACAGGAAATGGAAGCACCTCTAGCTCCCCCAACATCGGCGTGCTGGGCATCACCAAAGTGGGATCCAG
GAGAGTGGTGCAGTACGGAGCAGCAATCATGCTGGTGCTGGGAACAATCGGCAAGTTCACCGCCCTGTTT
TCTAGCCTGCCCGACCCTATCCTGGGCGGCATGTTCTGCACACTGTTTGGCATGATCACCGCCGTGGGCC
TGTCCAACCTGCAGTTCGTGGATATGAACTCCTCTCGCAATCTGTTCGTGCTGGGCTTTTCTATGTTCTT
TGGCCTGACACTGCCCAACTATCTGGAGAGCAATCCTGGCGCCATCAACACCGGCATCCTGGAGGTGGAC
CAGATCCTGATCGTGCTGCTGACCACAGAGATGTTCGTGGGCGGCTGTCTGGCCTTTATCCTGGATAATA
CAGTGCCTGGATCTCCAGAGGAGAGGGGACTGATCCAGTGGAAGGCAGGAGCACACGCAAACTCCGACAT
GAGCTCCTCTCTGAAGTCTTACGATTTCCCCATCGGCATGGGCATCGTGAAGAGAATCACCTTTCTGAAG
TATATCCCCATCTGCCCCGTGTTCAAGGGCTTTAGCTCCTCTAGCAAGGACCAGATCGCCATCCCAGAGG
ATACACCCGAGAATACAGAGACCGCCAGCGTGTGCACCAAGGTGTAA
